>Addgene plasmid #87636 | LexAop2-myr::4xCLIPf | depositor full sequence | sequence record 170915 | Full Sequence
GACTCAGGTGGCACTTTTCGGGGAAATGTGCGCGGAACCCCTATTTGTTTATTTTTCTAAATACATTCAA
ATATGTATCCGCTCATGAGACAATAACCCTGATAAATGCTTCAATAATATTGAAAAAGGAAGAGTATGAG
TATTCAACATTTCCGTGTCGCCCTTATTCCCTTTTTTGCGGCATTTTGCCTTCCTGTTTTTGCTCACCCA
GAAACGCTGGTGAAAGTAAAAGATGCTGAAGATCAGTTGGGTGCACGAGTGGGTTACATCGAACTGGATC
TCAACAGCGGTAAGATCCTTGAGAGTTTTCGCCCCGAAGAACGTTTTCCAATGATGAGCACTTTTAAAGT
TCTGCTATGTGGCGCGGTATTATCCCGTATTGACGCCGGGCAAGAGCAACTCGGTCGCCGCATACACTAT
TCTCAGAATGACTTGGTTGAGTACTCACCAGTCACAGAAAAGCATCTTACGGATGGCATGACAGTAAGAG
AATTATGCAGTGCTGCCATAACCATGAGTGATAACACTGCGGCCAACTTACTTCTGACAACGATCGGAGG
ACCGAAGGAGCTAACCGCTTTTTTGCACAACATGGGGGATCATGTAACTCGCCTTGATCGTTGGGAACCG
GAGCTGAATGAAGCCATACCAAACGACGAGCGTGACACCACGATGCCTGTAGCAATGGCAACAACGTTGC
GCAAACTATTAACTGGCGAACTACTTACTCTAGCTTCCCGGCAACAATTAATAGACTGGATGGAGGCGGA
TAAAGTTGCAGGACCACTTCTGCGCTCGGCCCTTCCGGCTGGCTGGTTTATTGCTGATAAATCTGGAGCC
GGTGAGCGTGGGTCTCGCGGTATCATTGCAGCACTGGGGCCAGATGGTAAGCCCTCCCGTATCGTAGTTA
TCTACACGACGGGGAGTCAGGCAACTATGGATGAACGAAATAGACAGATCGCTGAGATAGGTGCCTCACT
GATTAAGCATTGGTAACTGTCAGACCAAGTTTACTCATATATACTTTAGATTGATTTAAAACTTCATTTT
TAATTTAAAAGGATCTAGGTGAAGATCCTTTTTGATAATCTCATGACCAAAATCCCTTAACGTGAGTTTT
CGTTCCACTGAGCGTCAGACCCCGTAGAAAAGATCAAAGGATCTTCTTGAGATCCTTTTTTTCTGCGCGT
AATCTGCTGCTTGCAAACAAAAAAACCACCGCTACCAGCGGTGGTTTGTTTGCCGGATCAAGAGCTACCA
ACTCTTTTTCCGAAGGTAACTGGCTTCAGCAGAGCGCAGATACCAAATACTGTTCTTCTAGTGTAGCCGT
AGTTAGGCCACCACTTCAAGAACTCTGTAGCACCGCCTACATACCTCGCTCTGCTAATCCTGTTACCAGT
GGCTGCTGCCAGTGGCGATAAGTCGTGTCTTACCGGGTTGGACTCAAGACGATAGTTACCGGATAAGGCG
CAGCGGTCGGGCTGAACGGGGGGTTCGTGCACACAGCCCAGCTTGGAGCGAACGACCTACACCGAACTGA
GATACCTACAGCGTGAGCTATGAGAAAGCGCCACGCTTCCCGAAGGGAGAAAGGCGGACAGGTATCCGGT
AAGCGGCAGGGTCGGAACAGGAGAGCGCACGAGGGAGCTTCCAGGGGGAAACGCCTGGTATCTTTATAGT
CCTGTCGGGTTTCGCCACCTCTGACTTGAGCGTCGATTTTTGTGATGCTCGTCAGGGGGGCGGAGCCTAT
GGAAAAACGCCAGCAACGCGGCCTTTTTACGGTTCCTGGCCTTTTGCTGGCCTTTTGCTCACATGTTACC
GTCGACGATGTAGGTCACGGTCTCGAAGCCGCGGTGCGGGTGCCAGGGCGTGCCCTTGGGCTCCCCGGGC
GCGTACTCCACCTCACCCATCTGGTCCATCATGATGAACGGGTCGAGGTGGCGGTAGTTGATCCCGGCGA
ACGCGCGGCGCACCGGGAAGCCCTCGCCCTCGAAACCGCTGGGCGCGGTGGTCACGGTGAGCACGGGACG
TGCGACGGCGTCGGCGGGTGCGGATACGCGGGGCAGCGTCAGCGGGTTCTCGACGGTCACGGCGGGCATG
TCGACAAGCCGAACATATGGGCGCGCCTAGTATGTATGTAAGTTAATAAAACCCATTTTTGCGGAAAGTA
GATAAAAAAAACATTTTTTTTTTTTACTGCACTGGATATCATTGAACTTATCTGATCAGTTTTAAATTTA
CTTCGATCCAAGGGTATTTGATGTACCAGGTTCTTTCGATTACCTCTCACTCAAAATGACATTCCACTCA
AAGTCAGCGCTGTTTGCCTCCTTCTCTGTCCACAGAAATATCGCCGTCTCTTTCGCCGCTGCGTCCGCTA
TCTCTTTCGCCACCGTTTGTAGCGTTACGTAGCGTCAATGTCCGCCTTCAGTTGCATTTTGTCAGCGGTT
TCGTGACGAAGCTCCAAGCGGTTTACGCCATCAATTAAACACAAAGTGCTGTGCCAAAACTCCTCTCGCT
TCTTATTTTTGTTTGTTTTTTGAGTGATTGGGGTGGTGATTGGTTTTGGGTGGGTAAGCAGGGGAAAGTG
TGAAAAATCCCGGCAATGGGCCAAGAGGATCAGGAGCTATTAATTCGCGGAGGCAGCAAACACCCATCTG
CCGAGCATCTGAACAATGTGAGTAGTACATGTGCATACATCTTAAGTTCACTTGATCTATAGGAACTGCG
ATTGCAACATCAAATTGTATGCGGCGTGAGAACTGCGACCCACAAAAATCCCAAACCGCAATTGCACAAA
CAAATAGTGACACGAAACAGATTATTCTGGTAGCTGTTCTCGCTATATAAGACAATTTTTGAGATCATAT
CATGATCAAGACATCTAAAGGCATTCATTTTCGACTATATTCTTTTTTACAAAAAATATAACAACCAGAT
ATTTTAAGCTGATCCTAGATGCACAAAAAATAAATAAAAGTATAAACCTACTTCGTAGGATACTTCGGGG
TACTTTTTGTTCGGGGTTAGATGAGCATAACGCTAGTAGTTGATATTTGAGATCCCCTATCATTGCAGGG
TGACAGCGGAGCGGCTTCGCAGAGCTGCATTAACCAGGGCTTCGGGCAGGCCAAAAACTACGGCACGCTC
CGGCCACCCAGTCCGCCGGAGGACTCCGGTTCAGGGAGCGGCCAACTAGCCGAGAACCTCACCTATGCCT
GGCACAATATGGACATCTTTGGGGCGGTCAATCAGCCGGGCTCCGGATGGCGGCAGCTGGTCAACCGGAC
ACGCGGACTATTCTGCAACGAGCGACACATACCGGCGCCCAGGAAACATTTGCTCAAGAACGGTGAGTTT
CTATTCGCAGTCGGCTGATCTGTGTGAAATCTTAATAAAGGGTCCAATTACCAATTTGAAACTCAGTTTG
CGGCGTGGCCTATCCGGGCGAACTTTTGGCCGTGATGGGCAGTTCCGGTGCCGGAAAGACGACCCTGCTG
AATGCCCTTGCCTTTCGATCGCCGCAGGGCATCCAAGTATCGCCATCCGGGATGCGACTGCTCAATGGCC
AACCTGTGGACGCCAAGGAGATGCAGGCCAGGTGCGCCTATGTCCAGCAGGATGACCTCTTTATCGGCTC
CCTAACGGCCAGGGAACACCTGATTTTCCAAGCCATGGTGCGGATGCCACGACATCTGACCTATCGGCAG
CGAGTGGCCCGCGTGGATCAGGTGATCCAGGAGCTTTCGCTCAGCAAATGTCAGCACACGATCATCGGTG
TGCCCGGCAGGGTGAAAGGTCTGTCCGGCGGAGAAAGGAAGCGTCTGGCATTCGCCTCCGAGGCTCTAAC
CGATCCGCCGCTTCTGATCTGCGATGAGCCCACCTCCGGACTGGACTCCTTTACCGCCCACAGCGTCGTC
CAGGTGCTGAAGAAGCTGTCGCAGAAGGGCAAGACCGTCATCCTGACCATTCATCAGCCGTCTTCCGAGC
TGTTTGAGCTCTTTGACAAGATCCTTCTGATGGCCGAGGGCAGGGTAGCTTTCTTGGGCACTCCCAGCGA
AGCCGTCGACTTCTTTTCCTAGTGAGTTCGATGTGTTTATTAAGGGTATCTAGTATTACATAACATCTCA
ACTCCTATCCAGCGTGGGTGCCCAGTGTCCTACCAACTACAATCCGGCGGACTTTTACGTACAGGTGTTG
GCCGTTGTGCCCGGACGGGAGATCGAGTCCCGTGATCGGATCGCCAAGATATGCGACAATTTTGCCATTA
GCAAAGTAGCCCGGGATATGGAGCAGTTGTTGGCCACCAAAAATCTGGAGAAGCCACTGGAGCAGCCGGA
GAATGGGTACACCTACAAGGCCACCTGGTTCATGCAGTTCCGGGCGGTCCTGTGGCGATCCTGGCTGTCG
GTGCTCAAGGAACCACTCCTCGTAAAAGTGCGACTTATTCAGACAACGGTGAGTGGTTCCAGTGGAAACA
AATGATATAACGCTTACAATTCTTGGAAACAAATTCGCTAGATTTTAGATAGAATTGCCTGATTCCACAC
CCTTCTTAGTTTTTTTCAATGAGATGTATAGTTTATAGTTTTGCAGAAGATAAATAAATTTCATTTAACT
CGCGAATATTAATGAGATGCGAGTAACATTTTAATTTGCAGATGGTTGCCATCTTGATTGGCCTCATCTT
TTTGGGCCAACAACTCACGCAAGTGGGTGTGATGAATATCAACGGAGCCATCTTCCTCTTCCTGACCAAC
ATGACCTTTCAAAACGTCTTTGCCACGATAAATGTAAGTCATGTTTAGAATACATTTGCATTTCAATAAT
TTACTAACTTTCTAATGAATCGATTCGATTTAGGTGTTCACCTCAGAGCTGCCAGTTTTTATGAGGGAGG
CCCGAAGTCGACTTTATCGCTGTGACACATACTTTCTGGGCAAAACGATTGCCGAATTGCCGCTTTTTCT
CACAGTGCCACTGGTCTTCACGGCGATTGCCTATCCGATGATCGGACTGCGGGCCGGAGTGCTGCACTTC
TTCAACTGCCTGGCGCTGGTCACTCTGGTGGCCAATGTGTCAACGTCCTTCGGATATCTAATATCCTGCG
CCAGCTCCTCGACCTCGATGGCGCTGTCTGTGGGTCCGCCGGTTATCATACCATTCCTGCTCTTTGGCGG
CTTCTTCTTGAACTCGGGCTCGGTGCCAGTATACCTCAAATGGTTGTCGTACCTCTCATGGTTCCGTTAC
GCCAACGAGGGTCTGCTGATTAACCAATGGGCGGACGTGGAGCCGGGCGAAATTAGCTGCACATCGTCGA
ACACCACGTGCCCCAGTTCGGGCAAGGTCATCCTGGAGACGCTTAACTTCTCCGCCGCCGATCTGCCGCT
GGACTACGTGGGTCTGGCCATTCTCATCGTGAGCTTCCGGGTGCTCGCATATCTGGCTCTAAGACTTCGG
GCCCGACGCAAGGAGTAGCCGACATATATCCGAAATAACTGCTTGTTTTTTTTTTTTACCATTATTACCA
TCGTGTTTACTGTTTATTGCCCCCTCAAAAAGCTAATGTAATTATATTTGTGCCAATAAAAACAAGATAT
GACCTATAGAATACAAGTATTTCCCCTTCGAACATCCCCACAAGTAGACTTTGGATTTGTCTTCTAACCA
AAAGACTTACACACCTGCATACCTTACATCAAAAACTCGTTTATCGCTACATAAAACACCGGGATATATT
TTTTATATACATACTTTTCAAATCGCGCGCCCTCTTCATAATTCACCTCCACCACACCACGTTTCGTAGT
TGCTCTTTCGCTGTCTCCCACCCGCTCTCCGCAACACATTCACCTTTTGTTCGACGACCTTGGAGCGACT
GTCGTTAGTTCCGCGCGATTCGGTTCGCTCAAATGGTTCCGAGTGGTTCATTTCGTCTCAATAGAAATTA
GTAATAAATATTTGTATGTACAATTTATTTGCTCCAATATATTTGTATATATTTCCCTCACAGCTATATT
TATTCTAATTTAATATTATGACTTTTTAAGGTAATTTTTTGTGACCTGTTCGGAGTGATTAGCGTTACAA
TTTGAACTGAAAGTGACATCCAGTGTTTGTTCCTTGTGTAGATGCATCTCAAAAAAATGGTGGGCATAAT
AGTGTTGTTTATATATATCAAAAATAACAACTATAATAATAAGAATACATTTAATTTAGAAAATGCTTGG
ATTTCACTGGAACTAGGGCGCGCCTCCGGAACATAATGGTGCAGGGCGCTGACTTCCGCGTTTCCAGACT
TTACGAAACACGGAAACCGAAGACCATTCATGTTGTTGCTCAGGTCGCAGACGTTTTGCAGCAGCAGTCG
CTTCACGTTCGCTCGCGTATCGGTGATTCATTCTGCTAACCAGTAAGGCAACCCCGCCAGCCTAGCCGGG
TCCTCAACGACAGGAGCACGATCATGCGCACCCGTGGCCAGGGCCGCAAGCTTGCATGCCTGCAGGTTAC
TGTACATCCATACAGTAAGTACTGTACATCCATACAGTAAGTACTGTACATCCATACAGTAAGTACTGTA
CATCCATACAGTAAGTACTGTACATCCATACAGTAAGCGGAGACTCTAGCCCTAGGGCATGCCTGCAGGT
TACTGTACATCCATACAGTAAGTACTGTACATCCATACAGTAAGTACTGTACATCCATACAGTAAGCGGA
GACTCTAGCGCTAGCGCATGCCTGCAGGTTACTGTACATCCATACAGTAAGTACTGTACATCCATACAGT
AAGTACTGTACATCCATACAGTAAGTACTGTACATCCATACAGTAAGTACTGTACATCCATACAGTAAGC
GGAGACTCTAGCACTAGTGACGTCGAGCGCCGGAGTATAAATAGAGGCGCTTCGTCTACGGAGCGACAAT
TCAATTCAAACAAGCAAAGTGAACACGTCGCTAAGCGAAAGCTAAGCAAATAAACAAGCGCAGCTGAACA
AGCTAAACAATCTGCAGTAAAGTGCAAGTTAAAGTGAATCAATTAAAAGTAACCAGCAACCAAGTAAATC
AACTGCAACTACTGAAATCTGCCAAGAAGTAATTATTGAATACAAGAAGAGAACTCTGAATAGATCTAAA
AGGTAGGTTCAACCACTGATGCCTAGGCACACCGAAACGACTAACCCTAATTCTTATCCTTTACTTCAGG
CAATTACAAATTATATAACAAAATGGGCAACAAATGCTGCAGCAAGCGACAGGATCAGGAACTGGCACTG
GCCTATCCCACTGGGGGCTACAAGAAATCCGACTACACCTTTGGCCAGACGCACATCAACAGCAGCGGCG
GCGGCAACATGGGCGGCGTTCTTGGCCAGAAGCATAACAACGGTGGCTCGCTGGACTCGCGCTACACGCC
CGATCCCAATCATCGGGGTCCGTTGAAAATCGGCGGAAAGGGCGGCGTTGACATCATCAGACCACGCGTG
ATGGATAAGGATTGCGAGATGAAGCGTACAACATTGGATTCCCCGTTGGGAAAGTTGGAGTTGTCCGGAT
GCGAGCAGGGATTGCACCGCATTATCTTCTTGGGAAAGGGCACCTCCGCTGCTGATGCTGTCGAGGTCCC
CGCTCCGGCTGCTGTCTTGGGAGGCCCCGAGCCCTTGATCCAGGCTACGGCTTGGTTGAACGCTTACTTC
CACCAGCCCGAGGCTATTGAGGAGTTCCCCGTCCCCGCTTTGCACCACCCCGTCTTCCAGCAGGAGTCCT
TCACGCGTCAGGTCTTGTGGAAGTTGCTGAAGGTCGTGAAGTTCGGCGAGGTGATCTCCGAGTCCCACTT
GGCTGCCTTGGTGGGAAACCCGGCTGCCACGGCCGCTGTCAACACGGCTTTGGATGGCAACCCCGTCCCG
ATCTTGATCCCGTGCCACCGTGTGGTCCAGGGAGATTCCGATGTCGGACCCTACCTGGGAGGCCTGGCTG
TCAAGGAGTGGTTGTTGGCTCACGAGGGACACCGCTTGGGAAAGCCCGGCTTGGGAAGCGTAAGCGGTAG
TACAATGGATAAGGATTGCGAGATGAAGCGTACAACATTGGATTCCCCGTTGGGAAAGTTGGAGTTGTCC
GGATGCGAGCAGGGATTGCACCGCATTATCTTCTTGGGAAAGGGCACCTCCGCTGCTGATGCTGTCGAGG
TCCCCGCTCCGGCTGCTGTCTTGGGAGGCCCCGAGCCCTTGATCCAGGCTACGGCTTGGTTGAACGCTTA
CTTCCACCAGCCCGAGGCTATTGAGGAGTTCCCCGTCCCCGCTTTGCACCACCCCGTCTTCCAGCAGGAG
TCCTTCACGCGTCAGGTCTTGTGGAAGTTGCTGAAGGTCGTGAAGTTCGGCGAGGTGATCTCCGAGTCCC
ACTTGGCTGCCTTGGTGGGAAACCCGGCTGCCACGGCCGCTGTCAACACGGCTTTGGATGGCAACCCCGT
CCCGATCTTGATCCCGTGCCACCGTGTGGTCCAGGGAGATTCCGATGTCGGACCCTACCTGGGAGGCCTG
GCTGTCAAGGAGTGGTTGTTGGCTCACGAGGGACACCGCTTGGGAAAGCCCGGCTTGGGAGTAAGCGGTA
GCAGTACCATGGATAAGGATTGCGAGATGAAGCGTACAACATTGGATTCCCCGTTGGGAAAGTTGGAGTT
GTCCGGATGCGAGCAGGGATTGCACCGCATTATCTTCTTGGGAAAGGGCACCTCCGCTGCTGATGCTGTC
GAGGTCCCCGCTCCGGCTGCTGTCTTGGGAGGCCCCGAGCCCTTGATCCAGGCTACGGCTTGGTTGAACG
CTTACTTCCACCAGCCCGAGGCTATTGAGGAGTTCCCCGTCCCCGCTTTGCACCACCCCGTCTTCCAGCA
GGAGTCCTTCACGCGTCAGGTCTTGTGGAAGTTGCTGAAGGTCGTGAAGTTCGGCGAGGTGATCTCCGAG
TCCCACTTGGCTGCCTTGGTGGGAAACCCGGCTGCCACGGCCGCTGTCAACACGGCTTTGGATGGCAACC
CCGTCCCGATCTTGATCCCGTGCCACCGTGTGGTCCAGGGAGATTCCGATGTCGGACCCTACCTGGGAGG
CCTGGCTGTCAAGGAGTGGTTGTTGGCTCACGAGGGACACCGCTTGGGAAAGCCCGGCTTGGGATCGGTT
GGTAGTAGTAGCACGATGGATAAGGATTGCGAGATGAAGCGTACAACATTGGATTCCCCGTTGGGAAAGT
TGGAGTTGTCCGGATGCGAGCAGGGATTGCACCGCATTATCTTCTTGGGAAAGGGCACCTCCGCTGCTGA
TGCTGTCGAGGTCCCCGCTCCGGCTGCTGTCTTGGGAGGCCCCGAGCCCTTGATCCAGGCTACGGCTTGG
TTGAACGCTTACTTCCACCAGCCCGAGGCTATTGAGGAGTTCCCCGTCCCCGCTTTGCACCACCCCGTCT
TCCAGCAGGAGTCCTTCACGCGTCAGGTCTTGTGGAAGTTGCTGAAGGTCGTGAAGTTCGGCGAGGTGAT
CTCCGAGTCCCACTTGGCTGCCTTGGTGGGAAACCCGGCTGCCACGGCCGCTGTCAACACGGCTTTGGAT
GGCAACCCCGTCCCGATCTTGATCCCGTGCCACCGTGTGGTCCAGGGAGATTCCGATGTCGGACCCTACC
TGGGAGGCCTGGCTGTCAAGGAGTGGTTGTTGGCTCACGAGGGACACCGCTTGGGAAAGCCCGGCTTGGG
ATAGTGACTCGAGACTAGTTAATCTAGAATGAATCGTTTTTAAAATAACAAATCAATTGTTTTATAATAT
TCGTACGATTCTTTGATTATGTAATAAAATGTGATCATTAGGAAGATTACGAAAAATATAAAAAATATGA
GTTCTGTGTGTATAACAAATGCTGTAAACGCCACAATTGTGTTTGTTGCAAATAAACCCATGATTATTTG
ATTAAAATTGTTGTTTTCTTTGTTCATAGACAATAGTGTGTTTTGCCTAAACGTGTACTGCATAAACTCC
ATGCGAGTGTATAGCGAGCTAGTGGCTAACGCTTGCCCCACCAAAGTAGATTCGTCAAAATCCTCAATTT
CATCACCCTCCTCCAAGTTTAACATTTGGCCGTCGGAATTAACTTCTAAAGATGCCACATAATCTAATAA
ATGAAATAGAGATTCAAACGTGGCGTCATCGTCCGTTTCGACCATTTCCGAAAAGAACTCGGGCATAAAC
TCTATGATTTCTCTGGACGTGGTGTTGTCGAAACTCTCAAAGTACGCAGTCAGGAACGTGCGCGACATGT
CGTCGGGAAACTCGCGCGGAAACATGTTGTTGTAACCGAACGGGTCCCATAGCGCCAAAACCAAATCTGC
CAGCGTCAATAGAATGAGCACGATGCCGACAATGGAGCTGGCTTGGATAGCGATTCGAGTTAACCTTGAA
GACGAAAGGGCCTCGTGATACGCCTATTTTTATAGGTTAATGTCATGATAATAATGGTTTCTTA
Features (pLannotate 1.2.2; 15 found; start..end, strand, type, name):
     31..135     +  promoter       AmpR promoter: bla
    136..996     +  CDS            AmpR: β-lactamase; bla; confers resistance to ampicillin, carbenicillin, and related antibiotics
   1167..1755    +  rep_origin     ori: high-copy-number ColE1/pMB1/pBR322/pUC origin of replication
   1842..1911    +  protein_bind   attB: attB site for the φC31 integrase (Groth et al., 2000) phage φC31 integrase
   2606..5478    +  CDS            mini-white: Drosophila white gene eye color pigment; white; This is a modified version of the white gene lacking part of the first intron.
   6251..6406    +  CDS            YPB1_ECOLX (fragment): Protein predicted: Swiss-Prot protein existence level 4. From Escherichia coli.
   6488..6507    -  misc_feature   MCS (fragment): pUC18/19 multiple cloning site
   6890..7128    +  promoter       hsp70 promoter: Drosophila melanogaster hsp70Bb promoter
   7143..7209    +  intron         Mhc intron: modified Drosophila myosin heavy chain intron 16 (Pfeiffer et al., 2010)
   7233..7487    +  CDS            Src64B (fragment): SRC64_DROME - Also known as Src1. Experimental evidence at protein level: Swiss-Prot protein existence level 1. May play a role in the development of neural tissue and smooth muscle. From Drosophila melanogaster (Fruit fly).
   7491..8048    +  CDS            MGMT (fragment): MGMT_HUMAN - Experimental evidence at protein level: Swiss-Prot protein existence level 1. Involved in the cellular defense against the biological effects of O6-methylguanine (O6-MeG) and O4-methylthymine (O4-MeT) in DNA. Repairs the methylated nucleobase in DNA by stoichiometrically transferring the methyl group to a cysteine residue in the enzyme. This is a suicide reaction: the enzyme is irreversibly inactivated. From Homo sapiens (Human).
   8055..8615    +  CDS            MGMT (fragment): MGMT_HUMAN - Experimental evidence at protein level: Swiss-Prot protein existence level 1. Involved in the cellular defense against the biological effects of O6-methylguanine (O6-MeG) and O4-methylthymine (O4-MeT) in DNA. Repairs the methylated nucleobase in DNA by stoichiometrically transferring the methyl group to a cysteine residue in the enzyme. This is a suicide reaction: the enzyme is irreversibly inactivated. From Homo sapiens (Human).
   8619..9179    +  CDS            MGMT (fragment): MGMT_HUMAN - Experimental evidence at protein level: Swiss-Prot protein existence level 1. Involved in the cellular defense against the biological effects of O6-methylguanine (O6-MeG) and O4-methylthymine (O4-MeT) in DNA. Repairs the methylated nucleobase in DNA by stoichiometrically transferring the methyl group to a cysteine residue in the enzyme. This is a suicide reaction: the enzyme is irreversibly inactivated. From Homo sapiens (Human).
   9186..9731    +  CDS            MGMT (fragment): MGMT_HUMAN - Experimental evidence at protein level: Swiss-Prot protein existence level 1. Involved in the cellular defense against the biological effects of O6-methylguanine (O6-MeG) and O4-methylthymine (O4-MeT) in DNA. Repairs the methylated nucleobase in DNA by stoichiometrically transferring the methyl group to a cysteine residue in the enzyme. This is a suicide reaction: the enzyme is irreversibly inactivated. From Homo sapiens (Human).
   9773..10423   -  CDS            P74 (fragment): PIF0_NPVAC - Experimental evidence at protein level: Swiss-Prot protein existence level 1. Plays an essential role for oral infectivity of occlusion- derived virus (ODV) and functions also in host midgut attachment and fusion by binding to a specific host receptor. From Autographa californica nuclear polyhedrosis virus (AcMNPV).
