[The description below was written by a language model from this plasmid's Addgene catalogue record and pLannotate feature annotations shown in this document.]
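Description:
LexAop2-myr::4xCLIPf is a Drosophila transgenesis and insect expression plasmid of about 10.5 kb, built on the pJFRC19 backbone by Gibson assembly. It is maintained in E. coli as a high-copy plasmid through a ColE1/pUC-type origin and selected with ampicillin via the bla gene. For germline transformation it carries a φC31 attB site, which allows integrase-mediated insertion into a defined attP landing site in the fly genome. It also carries a mini-white eye-colour marker for identifying transformants.

The payload is a synthetic reporter, myr::4xCLIPf. The feature table places a Drosophila hsp70Bb promoter upstream of a modified myosin heavy chain intron 16, which is included in this vector family to boost expression. The open reading frame follows, beginning with a fragment of Src64B that corresponds to the "myr" membrane-targeting (myristoylation) portion of the name. Four tandem copies of a sequence matched to human MGMT come next. These are the four CLIPf units, since CLIP-tag is an engineered derivative of this alkyltransferase that covalently and irreversibly binds benzylcytosine-based substrates. The LexAop2 operator sites implied by the name are not annotated; they presumably lie in the unannotated region upstream of the hsp70 promoter, which would make expression dependent on a LexA driver. The AcMNPV P74 fragment on the reverse strand downstream of the insert probably reflects a baculovirus-derived 3′ terminator region, although the record does not label it as such. The short E. coli protein and MCS hits appear to be backbone remnants.

The construct is intended for generating fly lines in which LexA-expressing cells display a membrane-anchored chemical tag. The four CLIPf copies are meant to give sensitive, rapid fluorescent labelling of tissue with small-molecule substrates.
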