Addgene plasmid #87636: LexAop2-myr::4xCLIPf
Purpose: For creating drosophila transgenics expressing LexAop2-myr4x::CLIPf
Depositing lab: Gregory Jefferis. Depositing organization: MRC Laboratory of Molecular Biology. Publication: Second-Generation Drosophila Chemical Tags: Sensitivity, Versatility, and Speed. Sutcliffe B, Ng J, Auer TO, Pasche M, Benton R, Jefferis GS, Cachero S. Genetics. 2017 Apr;205(4):1399-1408. doi: 10.1534/genetics.116.199281. Epub 2017 Feb 16. PubMed 28209589.
Backbone
  Vector backbone: pJFRC19
  Vector type: Insect Expression
Growth in bacteria
  Bacterial resistance: Ampicillin, 100 μg/mL
  Growth temperature: 37°C
  Growth strain: DH5alpha
  Copy number: High Copy
Gene/Insert
  Gene/Insert name: myr::4xCLIPf
  Species: Synthetic
  Cloning method: Gibson Cloning
Terms and licenses: Academic/Nonprofit Terms; Industry Terms: Not Available to Industry
Depositor comments: GenBank accession number: KY511545
How to cite: LexAop2-myr::4xCLIPf was a gift from Gregory Jefferis (Addgene plasmid # 87636 ; http://n2t.net/addgene:87636 ; RRID:Addgene_87636)
