>Addgene plasmid #87636 | LexAop2-myr::4xCLIPf | addgene partial sequence | sequence record 174400 | Addgene Partial NGS Result
AGCTGGCTTGGATAGCGATTCGAGTTAACCTTGAAGACGAAAGGGCCTCGTGATACGCCTATTTTTATAG
GTTAATGTCATGATAATAATGGTTTCTTAGACTCAGGTGGCACTTTTCGGGGAAATGTGCGCGGAACCCC
TATTTGTTTATTTTTCTAAATACATTCAAATATGTATCCGCTCATGAGACAATAACCCTGATAAATGCTT
CAATAATATTGAAAAAGGAAGAGTATGAGTATTCAACATTTCCGTGTCGCCCTTATTCCCTTTTTTGCGG
CATTTTGCCTTCCTGTTTTTGCTCACCCAGAAACGCTGGTGAAAGTAAAAGATGCTGAAGATCAGTTGGG
TGCACGAGTGGGTTACATCGAACTGGATCTCAACAGCGGTAAGATCCTTGAGAGTTTTCGCCCCGAAGAA
CGTTTTCCAATGATGAGCACTTTTAAAGTTCTGCTATGTGGCGCGGTATTATCCCGTATTGACGCCGGGC
AAGAGCAACTCGGTCGCCGCATACACTATTCTCAGAATGACTTGGTTGAGTACTCACCAGTCACAGAAAA
GCATCTTACGGATGGCATGACAGTAAGAGAATTATGCAGTGCTGCCATAACCATGAGTGATAACACTGCG
GCCAACTTACTTCTGACAACGATCGGAGGACCGAAGGAGCTAACCGCTTTTTTGCACAACATGGGGGATC
ATGTAACTCGCCTTGATCGTTGGGAACCGGAGCTGAATGAAGCCATACCAAACGACGAGCGTGACACCAC
GATGCCTGTAGCAATGGCAACAACGTTGCGCAAACTATTAACTGGCGAACTACTTACTCTAGCTTCCCGG
CAACAATTAATAGACTGGATGGAGGCGGATAAAGTTGCAGGACCACTTCTGCGCTCGGCCCTTCCGGCTG
GCTGGTTTATTGCTGATAAATCTGGAGCCGGTGAGCGTGGGTCTCGCGGTATCATTGCAGCACTGGGGCC
AGATGGTAAGCCCTCCCGTATCGTAGTTATCTACACGACGGGGAGTCAGGCAACTATGGATGAACGAAAT
AGACAGATCGCTGAGATAGGTGCCTCACTGATTAAGCATTGGTAACTGTCAGACCAAGTTTACTCATATA
TACTTTAGATTGATTTAAAACTTCATTTTTAATTTAAAAGGATCTAGGTGAAGATCCTTTTTGATAATCT
CATGACCAAAATCCCTTAACGTGAGTTTTCGTTCCACTGAGCGTCAGACCCCGTAGAAAAGATCAAAGGA
TCTTCTTGAGATCCTTTTTTTCTGCGCGTAATCTGCTGCTTGCAAACAAAAAAACCACCGCTACCAGCGG
TGGTTTGTTTGCCGGATCAAGAGCTACCAACTCTTTTTCCGAAGGTAACTGGCTTCAGCAGAGCGCAGAT
ACCAAATACTGTTCTTCTAGTGTAGCCGTAGTTAGGCCACCACTTCAAGAACTCTGTAGCACCGCCTACA
TACCTCGCTCTGCTAATCCTGTTACCAGTGGCTGCTGCCAGTGGCGATAAGTCGTGTCTTACCGGGTTGG
ACTCAAGACGATAGTTACCGGATAAGGCGCAGCGGTCGGGCTGAACGGGGGGTTCGTGCACACAGCCCAG
CTTGGAGCGAACGACCTACACCGAACTGAGATACCTACAGCGTGAGCTATGAGAAAGCGCCACGCTTCCC
GAAGGGAGAAAGGCGGACAGGTATCCGGTAAGCGGCAGGGTCGGAACAGGAGAGCGCACGAGGGAGCTTC
CAGGGGGAAACGCCTGGTATCTTTATAGTCCTGTCGGGTTTCGCCACCTCTGACTTGAGCGTCGATTTTT
GTGATGCTCGTCAGGGGGGCGGAGCCTATGGAAAAACGCCAGCAACGCGGCCTTTTTACGGTTCCTGGCC
TTTTGCTGGCCTTTTGCTCACATGTTACCGTCGACGATGTAGGTCACGGTCTCGAAGCCGCGGTGCGGGT
GCCAGGGCGTGCCCTTGGGCTCCCCGGGCGCGTACTCCACCTCACCCATCTGGTCCATCATGATGAACGG
GTCGAGGTGGCGGTAGTTGATCCCGGCGAACGCGCGGCGCACCGGGAAGCCCTCGCCCTCGAAACCGCTG
GGCGCGGTGGTCACGGTGAGCACGGGACGTGCGACGGCGTCGGCGGGTGCGGATACGCGGGGCAGCGTCA
GCGGGTTCTCGACGGTCACGGCGGGCATGTCGACAAGCCGAACATATGGGCGCGCCTAGTATGTATGTAA
GTTAATAAAACCCATTTTTGCGGAAAGTAGATAAAAAAAACATTTTTTTTTTTTACTGCACTGGATATCA
TTGAACTTATCTGATCAGTTTTAAATTTACTTCGATCCAAGGGTATTTGATGTACCAGGTTCTTTCGATT
ACCTCTCACTCAAAATGACATTCCACTCAAAGTCAGCGCTGTTTGCCTCCTTCTCTGTCCACAGAAATAT
CGCCGTCTCTTTCGCCGCTGCGTCCGCTATCTCTTTCGCCACCGTTTGTAGCGTTACGTAGCGTCAATGT
CCGCCTTCAGTTGCATTTTGTCAGCGGTTTCGTGACGAAGCTCCAAGCGGTTTACGCCATCAATTAAACA
CAAAGTGCTGTGCCAAAACTCCTCTCGCTTCTTATTTTTGTTTGTTTTTTGAGTGATTGGGGTGGTGATT
GGTTTTGGGTGGGTAAGCAGGGGAAAGTGTGAAAAATCCCGGCAATGGGCCAAGAGGATCAGGAGCTATT
AATTCGCGGAGGCAGCAAACACCCATCTGCCGAGCATCTGAACAATGTGAGTAGTACATGTGCATACATC
TTAAGTTCACTTGATCTATAGGAACTGCGATTGCAACATCAAATTGTCTGCGGCGTGAGAACTGCGACCC
ACAAAAATCCCAAACCGCAATTGCACAAACAAATAGTGACACGAAACAGATTATTCTGGTAGCTGTTCTC
GCTATATAAGACAATTTTTGAGATCATATCATGATCAAGACATCTAAAGGCATTCATTTTCGACTATATT
CTTTTTTACAAAAAATATAACAACCAGATATTTTAAGCTGATCCTAGATGCACAAAAAATAAATAAAAGT
ATAAACCTACTTCGTAGGATACTTCGGGGTACTTTTTGTTCGGGGTTAGATGAGCATAACGCTTGTAGTT
GATATTTGAGATCCCCTATCATTGCAGGGTGACAGCGGAGCGGCTTCGCAGAGCTGCATTAACCAGGGCT
TCGGGCAGGCCAAAAACTACGGCACGCTCCGGCCACCCAGTCCGCCGGAGGACTCCGGTTCAGGGAGCGG
CCAACTAGCCGAGAACCTCACCTATGCCTGGCACAATATGGACATCTTTGGGGCGGTCAATCAGCCGGGC
TCCGGATGGCGGCAGCTGGTCAACCGGACACGCGGACTATTCTGCAACGAGCGACACATACCGGCGCCCA
GGAAACATTTGCTCAAGAACGGTGAGTTTCTATTCGCAGTCGGCTGATCTGTGTGAAATCTTAATAAAGG
GTCCAATTACCAATTTGAAACTCAGTTTGCGGCGTGGCCTATCCGGGCGAACTTTTGGCCGTGATGGGCA
GTTCCGGTGCCGGAAAGACGACCCTGCTGAATGCCCTTGCCTTTCGATCGCCGCAGGGCATCCAAGTATC
GCCATCCGGGATGCGACTGCTCAATGGCCAACCTGTGGACGCCAAGGAGATGCAGGCCAGGTGCGCCTAT
GTCCAGCAGGATGACCTCTTTATCGGCTCCCTAACGGCCAGGGAACACCTGATTTTCCAAGCCATGGTGC
GGATGCCACGACATCTGACCTATCGGCAGCGAGTGGCCCGCGTGGATCAGGTGATCCAGGAGCTTTCGCT
CAGCAAATGTCAGCACACGATCATCGGTGTGCCCGGCAGGGTGAAAGGTCTGTCCGGCGGAGAAAGGAAG
CGTCTGGCATTCGCCTCCGAGGCTCTAACCGATCCGCCGCTTCTGATCTGCGATGAGCCCACCTCCGGAC
TGGACTCCTTTACCGCCCACAGCGTCGTCCAGGTGCTGAAGAAGCTGTCGCAGAAGGGCAAGACCGTCAT
CCTGACCATTCATCAGCCGTCTTCCGAGCTGTTTGAGCTCTTTGACAAGATCCTTCTGATGGCCGAGGGC
AGGGTAGCTTTCTTGGGCACTCCCAGCGAAGCCGTCGACTTCTTTTCCTAGTGAGTTCGATGTGTTTATT
AAGGGTATCTAGTATTACATAACATCTCAACTCCTATCCAGCGTGGGTGCCCAGTGTCCTACCAACTACA
ATCCGGCGGACTTTTACGTACAGGTGTTGGCCGTTGTGCCCGGACGGGAGATCGAGTCCCGTGATCGGAT
CGCCAAGATATGCGACAATTTTGCCATTAGCAAAGTAGCCCGGGATATGGAGCAGTTGTTGGCCACCAAA
AATCTGGAGAAGCCACTGGAGCAGCCGGAGAATGGGTACACCTACAAGGCCACCTGGTTCATGCAGTTCC
GGGCGGTCCTGTGGCGATCCTGGCTGTCGGTGCTCAAGGAACCACTCCTCGTAAAAGTGCGACTTATTCA
GACAACGGTGAGTGGTTCCAGTGGAAACAAATGATATAACGCTTACAATTCTTGGAAACAAATTCGCTAG
ATTTTAGATAGAATTGCCTGATTCCACACCCTTCTTAGTTTTTTTCAATGAGATGTATAGTTTATAGTTT
TGCAGAAGATAAATAAATTTCATTTAACTCGCGAATATTAATGAGATGCGAGTAACATTTTAATTTGCAG
ATGGTTGCCATCTTGATTGGCCTCATCTTTTTGGGCCAACAACTCACGCAAGTGGGTGTGATGAATATCA
ACGGAGCCATCTTCCTCTTCCTGACCAACATGACCTTTCAAAACGTCTTTGCCACGATAAATGTAAGTCA
TGTTTAGAATACATTTGCATTTCAATAATTTACTAACTTTCTAATGAATCGATTCGATTTAGGTGTTCAC
CTCAGAGCTGCCAGTTTTTATGAGGGAGGCCCGAAGTCGACTTTATCGCTGTGACACATACTTTCTGGGC
AAAACGATTGCCGAATTGCCGCTTTTTCTCACAGTGCCACTGGTCTTCACGGCGATTGCCTATCCGATGA
TCGGACTGCGGGCCGGAGTGCTGCACTTCTTCAACTGCCTGGCGCTGGTCACTCTGGTGGCCAATGTGTC
AACGTCCTTCGGATATCTAATATCCTGCGCCAGCTCCTCGACCTCGATGGCGCTGTCTGTGGGTCCGCCG
GTTATCATACCATTCCTGCTCTTTGGCGGCTTCTTCTTGAACTCGGGCTCGGTGCCAGTATACCTCAAAT
GGTTGTCGTACCTCTCATGGTTCCGTTACGCCAACGAGGGTCTGCTGATTAACCAATGGGCGGACGTGGA
GCCGGGCGAAATTAGCTGCACATCGTCGAACACCACGTGCCCCAGTTCGGGCAAGGTCATCCTGGAGACG
CTTAACTTCTCCGCCGCCGATCTGCCGCTGGACTACGTGGGTCTGGCCATTCTCATCGTGAGCTTCCGGG
TGCTCGCATATCTGGCTCTAAGACTTCGGGCCCGACGCAAGGAGTAGCCGACATATATCCGAAATAACTG
CTTGTTTTTTTTTTTTACCATTATTACCATCGTGTTTACTGTTTATTGCCCCCTCAAAAAGCTAATGTAA
TTATATTTGTGCCAATAAAAACAAGATATGACCTATAGAATACAAGTATTTCCCCTTCGAACATCCCCAC
AAGTAGACTTTGGATTTGTCTTCTAACCAAAAGACTTACACACCTGCATACCTTACATCAAAAACTCGTT
TATCGCTACATAAAACACCGGGATATATTTTTTATATACATACTTTTCAAATCGCGCGCCCTCTTCATAA
TTCACCTCCACCACACCACGTTTCGTAGTTGCTCTTTCGCTGTCTCCCACCCGCTCTCCGCAACACATTC
ACCTTTTGTTCGACGACCTTGGAGCGACTGTCGTTAGTTCCGCGCGATTCGGTTCGCTCAAATGGTTCCG
AGTGGTTCATTTCGTCTCAATAGAAATTAGTAATAAATATTTGTATGTACAATTTATTTGCTCCAATATA
TTTGTATATATTTCCCTCACAGCTATATTTATTCTAATTTAATATTATGACTTTTTAAGGTAATTTTTTG
TGACCTGTTCGGAGTGATTAGCGTTACAATTTGAACTGAAAGTGACATCCAGTGTTTGTTCCTTGTGTAG
ATGCATCTCAAAAAAATGGTGGGCATAATAGTGTTGTTTATATATATCAAAAATAACAACTATAATAATA
AGAATACATTTAATTTAGAAAATGCTTGGATTTCACTGGAACTAGGGCGCGCCTCCGGAACATAATGGTG
CAGGGCGCTGACTTCCGCGTTTCCAGACTTTACGAAACACGGAAACCGAAGACCATTCATGTTGTTGCTC
AGGTCGCAGACGTTTTGCAGCAGCAGTCGCTTCACGTTCGCTCGCGTATCGGTGATTCATTCTGCTAACC
AGTAAGGCAACCCCGCCAGCCTAGCCGGGTCCTCAACGACAGGAGCACGATCATGCGCACCCGTGGCCAG
GGCCGCAAGCTTGCATGCCTGCAGGTTACTGTACATCCATACAGTAAGTACTGTACATCCATACAGTAAG
TACTGTACATCCATACAGTAAGTACTGTACATCCATACAGTAAGTACTGTACATCCATACAGTAAGCGGA
GACTCTAGCCCTAGGGCATGCCTGCAGGTTACTGTACATCCATACAGTAAGTACTGTACATCCATACAGT
AAGTACTGTACATCCATACAGTAAGCGGAGACTCTAGCGCTAGCGCATGCCTGCAGGTTACTGTACATCC
ATACAGTAAGTACTGTACATCCATACAGTAAGTACTGTACATCCATACAGTAAGTACTGTACATCCATAC
AGTAAGTACTGTACATCCATACAGTAAGCGGAGACTCTAGCACTAGTGACGTCGAGCGCCGGAGTATAAA
TAGAGGCGCTTCGTCTACGGAGCGACAATTCAATTCAAACAAGCAAAGTGAACACGTCGCTAAGCGAAAG
CTAAGCAAATAAACAAGCGCAGCTGAACAAGCTAAACAATCTGCAGTAAAGTGCAAGTTAAAGTGAATCA
ATTAAAAGTAACCAGCAACCAAGTAAATCAACTGCAACTACTGAAATCTGCCAAGAAGTAATTATTGAAT
ACAAGAAGAGAACTCTGAATAGATCTAAAAGGTAGGTTCAACCACTGATGCCTAGGCACACCGAAACGAC
TAACCCTAATTCTTATCCTTTACTTCAGGCAATTACAAATTATATAACAAAATGGGCAACAAATGCTGCA
GCAAGCGACAGGATCAGGAACTGGCACTGGCCTATCCCACTGGGGGCTACAAGAAATCCGACTACACCTT
TGGCCAGACGCACATCAACAGCAGCGGCGGCGGCAACATGGGCGGCGTTCTTGGCCAGAAGCATAACAAC
GGTGGCTCGCTGGACTCGCGCTACACGCCCGATCCCAATCATCGGGGTCCGTTGAAAATCGGCGGAAAGG
GCGGCGTTGACATCATCAGACCACGCGTGATGGATAAGGATTGCGAGATGAAGCGTACAACATTGGATTC
CCCGTTGGGAAAGTTGGAGTTGTCCGGATGCGAGCAGGGATTGCACCGCATTATCTTCTTGGGAAAGGGC
ACCTCCGCTGCTGATGCTGTCGAGGTCCCCGCTCCGGCTGCTGTCTTGGGAGGCCCCGAGCCCTTGATCC
AGGCTACGGCTTGGTTGAACGCTTACTTCCACCAGCCCGAGGCTATTGAGGAGTTCCCCGTCCCCGCTTT
GCACCACCCCGTCTTCCAGCAGGAGTCCTTCACGCGTCAGGTCTTGTGGAAGTTGCTGAAGGTCGTGAAG
TTCGGCGAGGTGATCTCCGAGTCCCACTTGGCTGCCTTGGTGGGAAACCCGGCTGCCACGGCCGCTGTCA
ACACGGCTTTGGATGGCAACCCCGTCCCGATCTTGATCCCGTGCCACCGTGTGGTCCAGGGAGATTCCGA
TGTCGGACCCTACCTGGGAGGCCTGGCTGTCAAGGAGTGGTTGTTGGCTCACGAGGGACACCGCTTGGGA
AAGCCCGGCTTGGGAAGCGTAAGCGGTAGTACAATGGATAAGGATTGCGAGATGAAGCGTACAACATTGG
ATTCCCCGTTGGGAAAGTTGGAGTTGTCCGGATGCGAGCAGGGATTGCACCGCATTATCTTCTTGGGAAA
GGGCACCTCCGCTGCTGATGCTGTCGAGGTCCCCGCTCCGGCTGCTGTCTTGGGAGGCCCCGAGCCCTTG
ATCCAGGCTACGGCT
